>Addgene plasmid #57203 | PA-mCherry1-Vinculin-23 | depositor partial sequence | sequence record 88346 | insert sequence
GACGTCAGATCCGCTAGCGCTACCGGTCGCCACCATGGTGAGCAAGGGCGAGGAGGATAACATGGCCATC
ATTAAGGAGTTCATGCGCTTCAAGGTGCACATGGAGGGGTCCGTGAACGGCCACGTGTTCGAGATCGAGG
GCGAGGGCGAGGGCCGCCCCTACGAGGGCACCCAGACCGCCAAGCTGAAGGTGACCAAGGGCGGCCCCCT
GCCCTTCACCTGGGACATCCTGAGCCCTCAGTTCATGTACGGCTCCAATGCCTACGTGAAGCACCCCGCC
GACATCCCCGACTACTTTAAGCTGTCCTTCCCCGAGGGCTTCAAGTGGGAGCGCGTGATGAAATTCGAGG
ACGGCGGCGTGGTGACCGTGACCCAGGACTCCTCCCTGCAGGACGGCGAGTTCATCTACAAGGTGAAGCT
GCGCGGCACCAACTTCCCCTCCGACGGCCCCGTGATGCAGAAGAAGACCATGGGCTGGGAGGCCCTCTCC
GAGCGGATGTACCCCGAGGACGGCGCCCTGAAGGGCGAGGTCAAGCCCAGAGTGAAGCTGAAGGACGGCG
GCCACTACGACGCTGAGGTCAAGACCACCTACAAGGCCAAGAAGCCCGTGCAGCTGCCCGGCGCCTACAA
CGTCAACCGCAAGCTGGACATCACCAGCCACAACGAGGACTACACCATCGTGGAGCAGTACGAGAGAGCC
GAGGGCCGCCACTCCACCGGCGGCATGGACGAGCTGTACAAGTCCGGACTCAGATCTCGAGCTCAAGCTT
CGAATTCGGGAAACTCGAGAACAAAGCTTGAAAACGGCCGCATGCCAGTGTTTCATACGCGCACGATCGA
GAGCATCCTGGAGCCGGTGGCACAGCAGATCTCCCACCTGGTGATAATGCACGAGGAGGGCGAGGTGGAC
GGCAAAGCCATTCCTGACCTCACCGCGCCCGTGGCCGCCGTGCAGGCGGCCGTCAGCAACCTCGTCCGGG
TTGGAAAAGAGACTGTTCAAACCACTGAGGATCAGATTTTGAAGAGAGATATGCCACCAGCATTTATTAA
GGTTGAGAATGCTTGCACCAAGCTTGTCCAGGCAGCTCAGATGCTTCAGTCAGACCCTTACTCAGTGCCT
GCTCGAGATTATCTAATTGATGGGTCAAGGGGCATCCTCTCTGGAACATCAGACCTGCTCCTTACCTTCG
ATGAGGCTGAGGTCCGTAAAATTATTAGAGTTTGCAAAGGAATTTTGGAATATCTTACAGTGGCAGAGGT
GGTGGAGACTATGGAAGATTTGGTCACTTACACAAAGAATCTTGGGCCAGGAATGACTAAGATGGCCAAG
ATGATTGACGAGAGACAGCAGGAGCTCACTCACCAGGAGCACCGAGTGATGTTGGTGAACTCGATGAACA
CCGTGAAAGAGTTGCTGCCAGTTCTCATTTCAGCTATGAAGATTTTTGTAACAACTAAAAACTCAAAAAA
CCAAGGCATAGAGGAAGCTTTAAAAAATCGCAATTTTACTGTAGAAAAAATGAGTGCTGAAATTAATGAG
ATAATTCGTGTGTTACAACTCACCTCTTGGGATGAAGATGCCTGGGCCAGCAAGGACACTGAAGCCATGA
AGAGAGCATTGGCCTCCATAGACTCCAAACTGAACCAGGCCAAAGGTTGGCTCCGTGACCCTAGTGCCTC
CCCAGGGGATGCTGGTGAGCAGGCCATCAGACAGATCTTAGATGAAGCTGGAAAAGTTGGTGAACTCTGT
GCAGGCAAAGAACGCAGGGAGATTCTGGGAACTTGCAAAATGCTAGGGCAGATGACTGATCAAGTGGCTG
ACCTCCGTGCCAGAGGACAAGGATCCTCACCGGTGGCCATGCAGAAAGCTCAGCAGGTATCTCAGGGTCT
GGATGTGCTCACAGCAAAAGTGGAAAATGCAGCTCGCAAGCTGGAAGCCATGACCAACTCAAAGCAGAGC
ATTGCAAAGAAGATCGATGCTGCTCAGAACTGGCTTGCAGATCCAAATGGTGGACCGGAAGGAGAAGAGC
AGATTCGAGGTGCTTTGGCTGAAGCTCGGAAAATAGCAGAATTATGTGATGATCCTAAAGAAAGAGATGA
CATTCTACGTTCCCTTGGGGAAATATCTGCTCTGACTTCTAAATTAGCAGATCTACGAAGACAGGGGAAA
GGAGATTCTCCAGAGGCTCGAGCCTTGGCCAAACAGGTGGCCACGGCCCTGCAGAACCTGCAGACCAAAA
CCAACCGGGCTGTGGCCAACAGCAGACCGGCCAAAGCAGCTGTACACCTTGAGGGCAAGATTGAGCAAGC
ACAGCGGTGGATTGATAATCCCACAGTGGATGACCGTGGAGTCGGTCAGGCTGCCATCCGGGGGCTTGTG
GCCGAAGGGCATCGTCTGGCTAATGTTATGATGGGGCCTTATCGGCAAGATCTTCTCGCCAAGTGTGACC
GAGTGGACCAGCTGACAGCCCAGCTGGCTGACCTGGCTGCCAGAGGGGAAGGGGAGAGTCCTCAGGCACG
AGCACTTGCATCTCAGCTCCAAGACTCCTTAAAGGATCTAAAAGCTCGGATGCAGGAGGCCATGACTCAG
GAAGTGTCAGATGTTTTCAGCGATACCACAACTCCCATCAAGCTGTTGGCAGTGGCAGCCACGGCGCCTC
CTGATGCGCCTAACAGGGAAGAGGTATTTGATGAGAGGGCAGCTAACTTTGAAAACCATTCAGGAAAGCT
TGGTGCTACGGCCGAGAAGGCGGCTGCGGTTGGTACTGCTAATAAATCAACAGTGGAAGGCATTCAGGCC
TCAGTGAAGACGGCCCGAGAACTCACACCCCAGGTGGTCTCGGCTGCTCGTATCTTACTTAGGAACCCTG
GAAATCAAGCTGCTTATGAACATTTTGAGACCATGAAGAACCAGTGGATCGATAATGTTGAAAAAATGAC
AGGGCTGGTGGACGAAGCCATTGATACCAAATCTCTGTTGGATGCTTCAGAAGAAGCAATTAAAAAAGAC
CTGGACAAGTGCAAGGTAGCTATGGCCAACATTCAGCCTCAGATGCTGGTTGCTGGGGCAACCAGTATTG
CTCGTCGGGCCAACCGGATCCTGCTGGTGGCTAAGAGGGAGGTGGAGAATTCCGAGGATCCCAAGTTCCG
TGAGGCTGTGAAAGCTGCCTCTGATGAATTGAGCAAAACCATCTCCCCGATGGTGATGGATGCAAAAGCT
GTGGCTGGAAACATTTCCGACCCTGGACTGCAAAAGAGCTTCCTGGACTCAGGATATCGGATCCTGGGAG
CTGTGGCCAAGGTCAGAGAAGCCTTCCAACCTCAGGAGCCTGACTTCCCGCCGCCTCCACCAGACCTTGA
ACAACTCCGACTAACAGATGAGCTTGCTCCTCCCAAACCACCTCTGCCTGAAGGTGAGGTCCCTCCACCT
AGGCCTCCACCACCAGAGGAAAAGGATGAAGAGTTCCCTGAGCAGAAGGCCGGGGAGGTGATTAACCAGC
CAATGATGATGGCTGCCAGACAGCTCCATGATGAAGCTCGCAAATGGTCCAGCAAGGGCAATGACATCAT
TGCAGCAGCCAAGCGCATGGCTCTGCTGATGGCTGAGATGTCTCGGCTGGTAAGAGGGGGCAGTGGTACC
AAGCGGGCACTCATTCAGTGTGCCAAGGACATCGCCAAGGCCTCAGATGAGGTGACTCGGTTGGCCAAGG
AGGTTGCCAAGCAGTGCACAGATAAACGGATTAGAACCAACCTCTTACAGGTATGTGAGCGAATCCCAAC
CATAAGCACCCAGCTCAAAATCCTGTCCACAGTGAAGGCCACCATGCTGGGCCGGACCAACATCAGTGAT
GAGGAGTCTGAGCAGGCCACAGAGATGCTGGTTCACAATGCCCAGAACCTCATGCAGTCTGTGAAGGAGA
CTGTGCGGGAAGCTGAAGCTGCTTCAATCAAAATTCGAACAGATGCTGGATTTACACTGCGCTGGGTTAG
AAAGACTCCCTGGTACCAGTAGGCGGCCGCGACTCTAGATCATAATCAGCCATACCACATTG
