>Addgene plasmid #57203 | PA-mCherry1-Vinculin-23 | addgene partial sequence | sequence record 110262 | mCherry-F 5'-ccccgtaatgcagaagaaga-3'
ATGTACCCCGAGGACGGCGCCCTGAAGGGCGAGGTCAAGCCCAGAGTGAAGCTGAAGGACGGCGGCCACT
ACGACGCTGAGGTCAAGACCACCTACAAGGCCAAGAAGCCCGTGCAGCTGCCCGGCGCCTACAACGTCAA
CCGCAAGCTGGACATCACCAGCCACAACGAGGACTACACCATCGTGGAGCAGTACGAGAGAGCCGAGGGC
CGCCACTCCACCGGCGGCATGGACGAGCTGTACAAGTCCGGACTCAGATCTCGAGCTCAAGCTTCGAATT
CGGGAAACTCGAGAACAAAGCTTGAAAACGGCCGCATGCCAGTGTTTCATACGCGCACGATCGAGAGCAT
CCTGGAGCCGGTGGCACAGCAGATCTCCCACCTGGTGATAATGCACGAGGAGGGCGAGGTGGACGGCAAA
GCCATTCCTGACCTCACCGCGCCCGTGGCCGCCGTGCAGGCGGCCGTCAGCAACCTCGTCCGGGTTGGAA
AAGAGACTGTTCAAACCACTGAGGATCAGATTTTGAAGAGAGATATGCCACCAGCATTTATTAAGGTTGA
GAATGCTTGCACCAAGCTTGTCCAGGCAGCTCAGATGCTTCAGTCAGACCCTTACTCAGTGCCTGCTCGA
GATTATCTAATTGATGGGTCAAGGGGCATCCTCTCTGGAACATCAGACCTGCTCCTTACCTTCGATGAGG
CTGAGGTCCGTAAAATTATTAGAGTTTGCAAAGGAATTTTGGAATATCTTACAGTGGCAGAGGTGGTGGA
GACTATGGAAGATTTGGTCAC
