[The description below was written by a language model from this plasmid's Addgene catalogue record.]
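Description:
PA-mCherry1-Vinculin-23 is a mammalian expression plasmid built on the PA-mCherry1 backbone (about 4.75 kb without the insert) that encodes human vinculin (VCL) fused to the photoactivatable red fluorescent protein PA-mCherry1. The fusion is driven by the CMV promoter, which gives strong constitutive transcription in most mammalian cell lines. The listed 3′ sequencing primer anneals in an SV40 polyadenylation region, implying that such a signal lies downstream of the coding sequence. In bacteria the plasmid is maintained at high copy number under kanamycin selection, and transfected mammalian cells can be selected with G418 through the neomycin resistance marker. The record does not say whether the fluorescent protein sits at the N- or C-terminus of vinculin. The "23" in the name may refer to a linker length, but this is not explained. The cloning method is listed as unknown, and no feature table is provided.

Vinculin is a cytoskeletal adaptor protein that concentrates at focal adhesions, where it links integrin-associated complexes to actin, and the stated purpose of the construct is to label these structures. PA-mCherry1 is essentially dark until it is activated with violet light, after which it fluoresces red. This allows a chosen subset of vinculin molecules to be switched on and followed, which suits photoactivation pulse-chase studies of focal adhesion turnover and single-molecule localization microscopy. The excitation and emission values recorded (400/504 and 515/517 nm) are not typical of a red mCherry-derived protein and may be a catalogue error, so they should be checked against published spectra for PA-mCherry1.
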