Addgene plasmid #57203: PA-mCherry1-Vinculin-23
Purpose: Localization: Focal Adhesions, Excitation: 400 / 504, Emission: 515 / 517
Depositing lab: Michael Davidson. Depositing organization: Florida State University, Tallahassee.
Backbone
  Vector backbone: PA-mCherry1
  Backbone size w/o insert (bp): 4750
  Vector type: Mammalian Expression
  Selectable markers: Neomycin (select with G418)
Growth in bacteria
  Bacterial resistance: Kanamycin, 50 μg/mL
  Growth temperature: 37°C
  Growth strain: DH5alpha
  Copy number: High Copy
Gene/Insert
  Gene/Insert name: Vinculin (alt name: NM_003373.3)
  Species: H. sapiens (human)
  Entrez Gene: VCL (a.k.a. CMD1W, CMH15, HEL114, MV, MVCL, VINC)
  Promoter: CMV
  Tag / fusion protein: PA-mCherry1
  Cloning method: Unknown
  Sequencing primers: 5′ CMV-F; 3′ SV40pA-R
Terms and licenses: Academic/Nonprofit Terms; Industry Terms: Not Available to Industry
Depositor comments: . Excitation = 400 / 504; Emission = 515 / 517
How to cite: PA-mCherry1-Vinculin-23 was a gift from Michael Davidson (Addgene plasmid # 57203 ; http://n2t.net/addgene:57203 ; RRID:Addgene_57203)
